Addgene plasmid #70179: OPA1-isoform7
Purpose: Mammalian expression of hsOPA1 isoform 7
Depositing lab: David Chan. Depositing organization: California Institute of Technology. Publication: OPA1 processing controls mitochondrial fusion and is regulated by mRNA splicing, membrane potential, and Yme1L. Song Z, Chen H, Fiket M, Alexander C, Chan DC. J Cell Biol. 2007 Aug 27;178(5):749-55. Epub 2007 Aug 20. 10.1083/jcb.200704110 PubMed 17709429.
Backbone
  Vector backbone: pMSCV-puro
  Backbone manufacturer: Clontech
  Backbone size w/o insert (bp): 6300
  Vector type: Mammalian Expression, Retroviral
  Selectable markers: Puromycin
Growth in bacteria
  Bacterial resistance: Ampicillin, 100 μg/mL
  Growth temperature: 37°C
  Growth strain: NEB Stable
  Copy number: Unknown
Gene/Insert
  Gene/Insert name: hsOPA1 isoform 7 (alt names: Optic atrophy 1 protein; KIAA0567; DYNAMIN-LIKE 120-KD PROTEIN, MITOCHONDRIAL)
  Species: H. sapiens (human)
  GenBank ID: NM_130836.2
  Entrez Gene: OPA1 (a.k.a. BERHS, MGM1, MTDPS14, NPG, NTG, largeG)
  Cloning method: Restriction Enzyme; 5′ cloning site XhoI (unknown if destroyed); 3′ cloning site HpaI (unknown if destroyed)
  Sequencing primers: 5′ CCCTTGAACCTCCTCGTTCGACC
Terms and licenses: Academic/Nonprofit Terms; Industry Terms: Not Available to Industry
How to cite: OPA1-isoform7 was a gift from David Chan (Addgene plasmid # 70179 ; http://n2t.net/addgene:70179 ; RRID:Addgene_70179)
