[The description below was written by a language model from this plasmid's Addgene catalogue record and pLannotate feature annotations shown in this document.]
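Description:
OPA1-isoform7 is a retroviral mammalian expression plasmid built on the pMSCV-puro backbone that carries the human OPA1 isoform 7 coding sequence, cloned between the XhoI and HpaI sites. OPA1 (optic atrophy 1) is a dynamin-related GTPase of the mitochondrial inner membrane involved in mitochondrial fusion, and alternative splicing produces several isoforms; this construct supplies one defined splice form. The annotated full sequence is about 9.3 kb, with an OPA1 open reading frame of roughly 3 kb and no epitope tag or reporter fusion annotated.

The proviral cassette is flanked by murine embryonic stem cell virus 5' and 3' LTRs. Downstream of the 5' LTR lie the MESV Ψ packaging signal and a truncated, start-codon-deficient MMLV gag segment, which together promote efficient encapsidation of the genomic RNA without producing Gag protein. No separate internal promoter for OPA1 is annotated, so the insert is transcribed from the 5' LTR. It is followed by a mouse PGK promoter driving puromycin N-acetyltransferase, allowing puromycin selection of transduced or transfected cells. Because the viral structural genes are absent, virus production requires packaging functions supplied in trans.

In bacteria the plasmid is maintained by a high-copy ColE1/pUC-type origin and selected with ampicillin through β-lactamase. Short fragments of lacZα, lacI, tet, rop, bom and env are backbone remnants with no evident function.

The construct is intended for stable or transient expression of a single OPA1 isoform in mammalian cells. This suits studies of how mRNA splicing and proteolytic processing of OPA1 influence mitochondrial fusion.
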