Features (pLannotate 1.2.2; 19 found; start..end, strand, type, name):
    391..3381    -  CDS            OPA1: OPA1_HUMAN - Also known as KIAA0567. Experimental evidence at protein level: Swiss-Prot protein existence level 1. Isoforms that contain the alternative exon 4b (present in isoform 4 and isoform 5) are required for mitochondrial genome maintenance, possibly by anchoring the mitochondrial nucleoids to the inner mitochondrial membrane. From Homo sapiens (Human).
   3417..3833    -  CDS            gag (truncated): truncated Moloney murine leukemia virus (MMLV) gag gene lacking the start codon
   3900..4241    -  misc_feature   MESV Ψ: packaging signal of murine embryonic stem cell virus
   4305..4821    -  LTR            5' LTR: 5' long terminal repeat from murine embryonic stem cell virus
   4863..4961    -  CDS            env (fragment): murine leukemia virus gPr80 envelope polyprotein precursor; env; proteolytically cleaved into gp70SU and p15TM subunits
   4962..5163    +  CDS            TcR (fragment): tetracycline efflux protein; tet; confers resistance to tetracycline
   5163..5312    +  CDS            lacZα (fragment): LacZα fragment of β-galactosidase; lacZ fragment
   5318..5417    -  misc_feature   bom (fragment): basis of mobility region from pBR322
   5519..5554    -  CDS            rop (fragment): Rop protein, which maintains plasmids at low copy number; rop
   5649..5753    +  promoter       AmpR promoter: bla
   5754..6614    +  CDS            AmpR: β-lactamase; bla; confers resistance to ampicillin, carbenicillin, and related antibiotics
   6785..7373    +  rep_origin     ori: high-copy-number ColE1/pMB1/pBR322/pUC origin of replication
   7556..7648    +  CDS            lacI (fragment): lac repressor; lacI; The lac repressor binds to the lac operator to inhibit transcription in E. coli. This inhibition can be relieved by adding lactose or isopropyl-β-D-thiogalactopyranoside (IPTG).
   7661..7682    +  protein_bind   CAP binding site: CAP binding activates transcription in the presence of cAMP. E. coli catabolite activator protein
   7697..7727    +  promoter       lac promoter: promoter for the E. coli lac operon
   7735..7751    +  protein_bind   lac operator: The lac repressor binds to the lac operator to inhibit transcription in E. coli. This inhibition can be relieved by adding lactose or isopropyl-β-D-thiogalactopyranoside (IPTG). lac repressor encoded by lacI
   7913..8427    -  LTR            3' LTR: 3' long terminal repeat from murine embryonic stem cell virus
   8527..9126    -  CDS            PuroR: puromycin N-acetyltransferase; pac from Streptomyces alboniger; confers resistance to puromycin
   9147..368     -  promoter       PGK promoter (across the origin): mouse phosphoglycerate kinase 1 promoter
>Addgene plasmid #70179 | OPA1-isoform7 | addgene full sequence | sequence record 171430 | Addgene next-generation full plasmid sequencing result
GGACCCACCCCTTCCCAGCCTCTGAGCCCAGAAAGCGAAGGAGCAAAGCTGCTATTGGCCGCTGCCCCAA
AGGCCTACCCGCTTCCATTGCTCAGCGGTGCTGTCCATCTGCACGAGACTAGTGAGACGTGCTACTTCCA
TTTGTCACGTCCTGCACGACGCGAGCTGCGGGGCGGGGGGGAACTTCCTGACTAGGGGAGGAGTAGAAGG
TGGCGCGAAGGGGCCACCAAAGAACGGAGCCGGTTGGCGCCTACCGGTGGATGTGGAATGTGTGCGAGGC
CAGAGGCCACTTGTGTAGCGCCAAGTGCCCAGCGGGGCTGCTAAAGCGCATGCTCCAGACTGCCTTGGGA
AAAGCGCCTCCCCTACCCGGTAGAATTCGTTGGCCGCTTATTTCTCCTGATGAAGAGCTTCAATGAAAGC
ATCAAGTTTTTCTTGAATTTCTCTAACTTTCTTGAGGTCTTCCGCCAGTTGAACGCGTTTACCAGTAAGC
AATTTAATCTTCTTCTCACCATCTTCAGCAAAATCTTCCAATACCTCTTTAACATTTTTCTCTAATCGCC
TAACTTCAGTATTTGTAAGTTGTTGCCTTAAAGTATTTGCGGTGATAGCAAGCATGCGCTGTATACGCCA
AAACAAGACCACATCATTGCATTCCAACTCAGAATCTACAAAATGCCTTTGGTAGTAATAAAAACCTCTT
CGACAAAGGTTACAATGGTTTAGAGCTGTTTTTAAAAAATGTCTTCTATAAACTTGATGCCAAGTATCCT
TAATCAAGCTTGGATCTACTTCTACTCCTCGGGATTCAAGGTTCTTCCGGACTGTGGTTATTTCATCACT
TGCAAGATAAGCTGGGTGCTCCTCATTACATTTCAACATCTTCTCCAATTCATTCTTGGTTTCATTGTGA
ACACACTGTTCTTGGGTCCGATTCTTCCAGTATAACCACCTCTTTTTCCAGTCTGGACCCACCATGTTTT
CAATTGCATTTTCAGTATCCTTGAGACGAGCCTGCAGAGCCTCTTCCATAAAATAAATAGCTGCATCCCA
TTGCTGTTTATCAGATATGGATCGGTCTTCCAAAGCATTGTGTTGAATAACCCTCAAGCTGTCCTCCGCA
AAGTCATTCCACTTGTGTCGTTTAATACTTTCTTCCTTAACGGCCTCTTTAAGTTTATCAAATATGTCAT
CATGCTCTTTCCCTTTCGGTTCTGTCATAAAGCGGGAAAATTCTTCTTGTAGGGTCTCCCAAGCAACCTC
TACTGCTTTATTAGGAAGTTGTTTATCAGTCCACTGTTTAAGCTTGATATCCACTGTGGTGTTAAAAGTT
CCTGAATTCATGGTCTGCGCAGCTGGAAGGTAGATGTTTTCAATCACATGAGTTGATACTCTTTCCCACA
AAGATTGTTGAAGGATTTCCTCCCAATGTTTTGGTGTAACCTGGCTCAGACTGATAACTTCATCAAGGAT
TTCATTTTTAGCTTTTTCAAATAGTTCATTCCGGTCAAGTTCCCGCAGGCGAGGATAGTTATTCTTCCAT
TCAGTTTCAAGGTTAAAACGTGTTGCTTTGAAACTATCAGCCTGTTGTTCAACAGACTCTCGTACCATTT
TCCAAAAGCAGTCTGATACTGCAAGGCTTAAATTTCTTGTAGTCACTTGGTGTGCCTTTAGCATGCTTGT
CTTTAGGAGCTTTGAATTCTGAAAAAACTCTTCTTCATATTCTCTTATAGCTTCAATGCTTTCAGAGCTG
TTCCCTTTTCCTGTTACAACAGCAAAATAACCTAAAGCTTTCATTGGGAAGAGCTTTCCTTCAATTATCT
GCTGAATCCTGCTTGGACTGGCTACATTTTTCTCTGCCAGGTCTACTTTGGTCAAAACGAATATGGTTCT
CCTTCCATGAGGGTCCATTTGACTGACCAAGTCTGTAACAATACTGCGTTCAGCATCCACAGATCCATCT
TGAATACACAGTATGATGGCATTAGGATTCTGCATGTAAGCTTTGCTGATACTGAAAATAGTTTCCTTTG
TGTCAGGAGCCATGCCTGATGTCACAGTATTAATCACACCTGGTAAGTCAACAAGCACCATCCTCTGTAG
TCCAGGGCCTTTTACATTTAAGGATATGGTCTCAGGGCTAACGGTACAGCCTTCTTTCACATTTTTCCTC
ATTCGAAGTTCTATTTCATGTCTTAATGCTGCAAGATCTTCTTCTTTGGTAAGATCAAACTCCCGAGAAC
TATCTTTAAATAGGGCCACATGGTGAGGACCTTCACTCAGAGTCACCTTAACTGGAGAACGTGTCATCAT
CTCCCCAGATCCTCTTGGGAATATTCGAGCTTGGGCAATCATTTCCAACACACTAGTCTTTCCAGCACTC
TGATCTCCAACCACAACAACCCGTGGCAGATGATCTTGCGTATTATAACTGGCATCATAATCAGAGAGAA
CATCAAGAACTTCAGAATACATGTCAATCAAAGATTTCTTAAGCTTTCTATGATGAATGCCTTTGTCATC
TTTCTGCAATACTAATTTTCTCAATTCTTTGTTCTCCTTTTCTAATCGTTCCAAGATTCTCTGATACTTC
AACTGAGTGTGCAGAAGTTCTTCCTGAAGTTGGTCAATTTTCTCTTTGTCTGACACCTTGCGCTTCTGTT
GGGCATAGCTCGTGCTATATTGGCCAGCGGCTCTGCGCGCTTCCTCTTCATGCTCTTGAATTTGTTGTTG
TAAGAGAATGAGCTCACCAAGCAGACCCTTTCTAAAATGCTTGTCACTTTCAGATCCACGATCTGTTGCT
CTAAACGCCGTTTCTTCCGGAGAACCTGAGGTAAAAAAGTCCTTCAATAAGCTAAGGCTTTCAACAATCT
TGTCAAAGTCTGGTGCTAACTTTACAAGGTCTTCTGAATTAGGAAGGGCTTTTCTAATTTTCTCAAAATC
GATATACTCATCAATTTCCCACACAATGTCAGGCACAATCCATTTATATTCACTAAGGTCCGGTATCATA
TCTTTCCACTGATCAAAAGTCTTTTTGGCTGTGTAGCCACCCCCAACAGCCGATCCTAGTATGAGATAGC
GAAGTTTTAAGAGTCTCGTAGCTAATCTTGCTGGCCAAAAATTCCTGCGAGGCTGGTAGCCATATTTAAT
TGGAGAGAATTTCAGTTTACGTAAAGGAAGGTTTGTCAGAGAAGAGAACTGCTGAAAGGATGTCCTTAAT
TGGGGTCGTTGAAGCTTTAAGGTAGGATGATGTGAATGATAAATGCTTCGTGAAACCAGATGTAGTTTTT
GTAGTGGTAAACTTCCTTTTATTCCAGAGCTGTGTTTCACTAAAGACTGGCAGACCTCACAGGCCACAGC
GGCCCGACGTAGTCGCCACATGGTACCACGCGTGAATTCTCGAGAGATCTAATTCCGGCGCCTAGAGAAG
GAGTGAGGGCTGGATAAAGGGAGGATCGAGGCGGGGTCGAACGAGGAGGTTCAAGGGGGAGAGACGGGGC
GGATGGAGGAAGAGGAGGCGGAGGCTTAGGGTGTACAAAGGGCTTGACCCAGGGAGGGGGGTCAAAAGCC
AAGGCTTCCCAGGTCACGATGTAGGGGACCTGGTCTGGGTGTCCATGCGGGCCAGGTGAAAAGACCTTGA
TCTTAACCTGGGTGATGAGGTCTCGGTTAAAGGTGCCGTCTCGCGGCCATCCGACGTTAAAGGTTGGCCA
TTCTGCAGAGCAGAAGGTAACCCAACGTCTCTTCTTGACATCTACCGACTGGTTGTGAGCGATCCGCTCG
ACATCTTTCCAGTGACCTAAGGTCAAACTTAAGGGAGTGGTAACAGTCTGGCCCTAATTTTCAGACAAAT
ACAGAAACACAGTCAGACAGAGACAACACAGAACGATGCTGCAGCGCTGCAGCAGACAAGACGCGCGGCT
TCGGTTCCAAACCGAAAGCAAAAATTCAGACGGAGGCGGGAACTGTTTTAGGTTCTCGTCTCCTACCAGA
ACCACATATCCTGACGGGGTCGGATTCCACATCGACTCCCTTCCTCAGGTCGGGCCACAAAAACGGCCCC
CAAAGTCCCTGGGACGTCTCCCAGGGTTGCGGCCGGGTGTTCAGAACTCGTCAGTTCCACCACGGGTCCG
CCAGATACAGAGCTAGTTAGCTAACTAGTACAGACGCAGGCGCAAACATTAGATGCCGGCACAAACACGC
ACAAAGACAGAGACAGACACGAAACGACCGCTGGCCAGCTTACCTCCCGGCGGGGGGGTCGGTGGTCCCT
GGGCAGGGGTCTCCAAATCTCGGTGGAACCTCCAAATGAAAGACCCCCGAGGTGGGCAGTCAATCAATCT
GAGGAGACCCTCCCAAGGATCAGCGAGTCCACGATTCGGATGCAAACAGCAAGAGGCTTTATTGGGAATA
CGGGTACCCGGGCGACGCAGTCTATCGGAGGACTGGCGCGCCGAGTGAGGGGTTGTGGGCTCTTTTATTG
AGCTCGGGGAGCAGAAGCGCGCGAACAGAAGCGAGAAGCGAACTGATTGGTTAGTTCAAATAAGGCACAG
GGTCATTTCAGGTCCTTGGGGCACCCTGGAAACATCTGATGGTTCTCTAGAAACTGCTGAGGGCGGGACC
GCATCTGGGGACCATCTGTTCTTGGCCCTGAGCCGGGGCAGGAACTGCTTACCACAGATATCCTGTTTGG
CCCATATTCTGCTGTCTCTCTGTTCCTAACCTTGATCTGAACTTCTCTATTCTCAGTTATGTATTTTCCA
TGCCTTGCAAAATGGCGTTACTTAAGCTAGCTTGCCAAACCTACAGGTGGGGTCTTTCATTCCCCCCTTT
TTCTGGAGACTAAATAAAATCTTTTATTTTATCTATGGCTCGTACTCTATAGGCTTCAGCTGGTGATATT
GTTGAGTCAAAACTAGAGCCTGGACCACTGATATCCTGTCTTTAACAAATTGGACTAATCGCCTCTACGC
CGGACGCATCGTGGCCGGCATCACCGGCGCCACAGGTGCGGTTGCTGGCGCCTATATCGCCGACATCACC
GATGGGGAAGATCGGGCTCGCCACTTCGGGCTCATGAGCGCTTGTTTCGGCGTGGGTATGGTGGCAGGCC
CCGTGGCCGGGGGACTGTTGGGCGCCATCTCCTTGCATGCACCATTCCTTGCGCCGTCGTTTTACAACGT
CGTGACTGGGAAAACCCTGGCGTTACCCAACTTAATCGCCTTGCAGCACATCCCCCTTTCGCCAGCTGGC
GTAATAGCGAAGAGGCCCGCACCGATCGCCCTTCCCAACAGTTGCGCAGCCTGAATGGCGAATGGCGCCT
GATGCGGTATTTTCTCCTTACGCATCTGTGCGGTATTTCACACCGCATATGGTGCACTCTCAGTACAATC
TGCTCTGATGCCGCATAGTTAAGCCAGCCCCGACACCCGCCAACACCCGCTGACGCGCCCTGACGGGCTT
GTCTGCTCCCGGCATCCGCTTACAGACAAGCTGTGACCGTCTCCGGGAGCTGCATGTGTCAGAGGTTTTC
ACCGTCATCACCGAAACGCGCGAGACGAAAGGGCCTCGTGATACGCCTATTTTTATAGGTTAATGTCATG
ATAATAATGGTTTCTTAGACGTCAGGTGGCACTTTTCGGGGAAATGTGCGCGGAACCCCTATTTGTTTAT
TTTTCTAAATACATTCAAATATGTATCCGCTCATGAGACAATAACCCTGATAAATGCTTCAATAATATTG
AAAAAGGAAGAGTATGAGTATTCAACATTTCCGTGTCGCCCTTATTCCCTTTTTTGCGGCATTTTGCCTT
CCTGTTTTTGCTCACCCAGAAACGCTGGTGAAAGTAAAAGATGCTGAAGATCAGTTGGGTGCACGAGTGG
GTTACATCGAACTGGATCTCAACAGCGGTAAGATCCTTGAGAGTTTTCGCCCCGAAGAACGTTTTCCAAT
GATGAGCACTTTTAAAGTTCTGCTATGTGGCGCGGTATTATCCCGTATTGACGCCGGGCAAGAGCAACTC
GGTCGCCGCATACACTATTCTCAGAATGACTTGGTTGAGTACTCACCAGTCACAGAAAAGCATCTTACGG
ATGGCATGACAGTAAGAGAATTATGCAGTGCTGCCATAACCATGAGTGATAACACTGCGGCCAACTTACT
TCTGACAACGATCGGAGGACCGAAGGAGCTAACCGCTTTTTTGCACAACATGGGGGATCATGTAACTCGC
CTTGATCGTTGGGAACCGGAGCTGAATGAAGCCATACCAAACGACGAGCGTGACACCACGATGCCTGTAG
CAATGGCAACAACGTTGCGCAAACTATTAACTGGCGAACTACTTACTCTAGCTTCCCGGCAACAATTAAT
AGACTGGATGGAGGCGGATAAAGTTGCAGGACCACTTCTGCGCTCGGCCCTTCCGGCTGGCTGGTTTATT
GCTGATAAATCTGGAGCCGGTGAGCGTGGGTCTCGCGGTATCATTGCAGCACTGGGGCCAGATGGTAAGC
CCTCCCGTATCGTAGTTATCTACACGACGGGGAGTCAGGCAACTATGGATGAACGAAATAGACAGATCGC
TGAGATAGGTGCCTCACTGATTAAGCATTGGTAACTGTCAGACCAAGTTTACTCATATATACTTTAGATT
GATTTAAAACTTCATTTTTAATTTAAAAGGATCTAGGTGAAGATCCTTTTTGATAATCTCATGACCAAAA
TCCCTTAACGTGAGTTTTCGTTCCACTGAGCGTCAGACCCCGTAGAAAAGATCAAAGGATCTTCTTGAGA
TCCTTTTTTTCTGCGCGTAATCTGCTGCTTGCAAACAAAAAAACCACCGCTACCAGCGGTGGTTTGTTTG
CCGGATCAAGAGCTACCAACTCTTTTTCCGAAGGTAACTGGCTTCAGCAGAGCGCAGATACCAAATACTG
TTCTTCTAGTGTAGCCGTAGTTAGGCCACCACTTCAAGAACTCTGTAGCACCGCCTACATACCTCGCTCT
GCTAATCCTGTTACCAGTGGCTGCTGCCAGTGGCGATAAGTCGTGTCTTACCGGGTTGGACTCAAGACGA
TAGTTACCGGATAAGGCGCAGCGGTCGGGCTGAACGGGGGGTTCGTGCACACAGCCCAGCTTGGAGCGAA
CGACCTACACCGAACTGAGATACCTACAGCGTGAGCTATGAGAAAGCGCCACGCTTCCCGAAGGGAGAAA
GGCGGACAGGTATCCGGTAAGCGGCAGGGTCGGAACAGGAGAGCGCACGAGGGAGCTTCCAGGGGGAAAC
GCCTGGTATCTTTATAGTCCTGTCGGGTTTCGCCACCTCTGACTTGAGCGTCGATTTTTGTGATGCTCGT
CAGGGGGGCGGAGCCTATGGAAAAACGCCAGCAACGCGGCCTTTTTACGGTTCCTGGCCTTTTGCTGGCC
TTTTGCTCACATGTTCTTTCCTGCGTTATCCCCTGATTCTGTGGATAACCGTATTACCGCCTTTGAGTGA
GCTGATACCGCTCGCCGCAGCCGAACGACCGAGCGCAGCGAGTCAGTGAGCGAGGAAGCGGAAGAGCGCC
CAATACGCAAACCGCCTCTCCCCGCGCGTTGGCCGATTCATTAATGCAGCTGGCACGACAGGTTTCCCGA
CTGGAAAGCGGGCAGTGAGCGCAACGCAATTAATGTGAGTTAGCTCACTCATTAGGCACCCCAGGCTTTA
CACTTTATGCTTCCGGCTCGTATGTTGTGTGGAATTGTGAGCGGATAACAATTTCACAATTCTCCCCAGC
TCTTTCTGCGCTGTCCATAATGAACTATTTCAGGAGTATTGGAGTATGTGGATTCAAAACAGTGGCTAAT
TGAGTCAGGATTACTTAATATTCGACTCCTACCCTCAGAATGTTGTTCTCCAACTTCAAGAAACTGTTAC
CCATGAAAGACCCCCGCTGACGGGTAGTCAATCACTCAGAGGAGACCCTCCCAAGGAACAGCGAGACCAC
AAGTCGGATGCAACTGCAAGAGGGTTTATTGGATACACGGGTACCCGGGCGACGCAGTCTATCGGAGGAC
TGGCGCGCCGAGTGAGGGGTTGTGGGCTCTTTTATTGAGCTCGGGGAGCAGAAGCGCGCGAACAGAAGCG
AGAAGCGAACTGATTGGTTAGTTCAAATAAGGCACAGGGTCATTTCAGGTCCTTGGGGCACCCTGGAAAC
ATCTGATGGTTCTCTAGAAACTGCTGAGGGCGGGACCGCATCTGGGGACCATCTGTTCTTGGCCCTGAGC
CGGGGCAGGAACTGCTTACCACAGATATCCTGTTTGGCCCATATTCTGCTGTCTCTCTGTTCCTAACCTT
GATCTGAACTTCTCTATTCTCAGTTATGTATTTTCCATGCCTTGCAAAATGGCGTTACTTAAGCTAGCTT
GCCAAACCTACAGGTGGGGTCTTTCATTCCCCCCTTTTTCTGGAGACTAAATAAAATCTTTTATTTTATC
GATGCATGGGGTCGTGCGCTCCTTTCGGTCGGGCGCTGCGGGTCGTGGGGCGGGCGTCAGGCACCGGGCT
TGCGGGTCATGCACCAGGTGCGCGGTCCTTCGGGCACCTCGACGTCGGCGGTGACGGTGAAGCCGAGCCG
CTCGTAGAAGGGGAGGTTGCGGGGCGCGGAGGTCTCCAGGAAGGCGGGCACCCCGGCGCGCTCGGCCGCC
TCCACTCCGGGGAGCACGACGGCGCTGCCCAGACCCTTGCCCTGGTGGTCGGGCGAGACGCCGACGGTGG
CCAGGAACCACGCGGGCTCCTTGGGCCGGTGCGGCGCCAGGAGGCCTTCCATCTGTTGCTGCGCGGCCAG
CCGGGAACCGCTCAACTCGGCCATGCGCGGGCCGATCTCGGCGAACACCGCCCCCGCTTCGACGCTCTCC
GGCGTGGTCCAGACCGCCACCGCGGCGCCGTCGTCCGCGACCCACACCTTGCCGATGTCGAGCCCGACGC
GCGTGAGGAAGAGTTCTTGCAGCTCGGTGACCCGCTCGATGTGGCGGTCCGGATCGACGGTGTGGCGCGT
GGCGGGGTAGTCGGCGAACGCGGCGGCGAGGGTGCGTACGGCCCTGGGGACGTCGTCGCGGGTGGCGAGG
CGCACCGTGGGCTTGTACTCGGTCATGGTAAGCTTGGGCTGCAGGTCGAAAGGCCCGGAGATGAGGAAGA
GGAGAACAGCGCGGCAGACGTGCGCTTTTGAAGCGTGCAGAATGCCGGGCCTCCGGAGGACCTTCGGGCG
CCCGCCCCGCCCCTGAGCCCGCCCCTGAGCCCGCCCCC
